Addgene plasmid #47335: pfastbac/mBmal62-447
Purpose: mBmal fragment cloned into pfastbac and crystallized
Depositing lab: Joseph Takahashi. Depositing organization: University of Texas Southwestern Medical Center. Publication: Crystal structure of the heterodimeric CLOCK:BMAL1 transcriptional activator complex. Huang N, Chelliah Y, Shan Y, Taylor CA, Yoo SH, Partch C, Green CB, Zhang H, Takahashi JS. Science. 2012 Jul 13;337(6091):189-94. doi: 10.1126/science.1222804. Epub 2012 May 31. PubMed 22653727.
Backbone
  Vector backbone: pfastbac
Growth in bacteria
  Bacterial resistance: Ampicillin, 100 μg/mL
  Growth temperature: 37°C
  Growth strain: DH5alpha
  Copy number: Unknown
Gene/Insert
  Gene/Insert name: BMAL
  Species: M. musculus (mouse)
  Mutation: aa 62-447
  Entrez Gene: Bmal1 (a.k.a. Arnt3, Arntl, BMAL1b, MOP3, bHLHe5, bmal1b')
Terms and licenses: Academic/Nonprofit Terms; Industry Terms: Not Available to Industry
How to cite: pfastbac/mBmal62-447 was a gift from Joseph Takahashi (Addgene plasmid # 47335 ; http://n2t.net/addgene:47335 ; RRID:Addgene_47335)
