[The description below was written by a language model from this plasmid's Addgene catalogue record.]
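Description:
pfastbac/mBmal62-447 is a baculovirus donor (transfer) plasmid built on a pFastBac backbone and carrying a truncated fragment of mouse BMAL1 (Bmal1, also known as Arntl or MOP3) spanning amino acids 62 to 447. It is maintained in standard E. coli cloning strains under ampicillin selection; the record lists the copy number as unknown. No feature table is supplied, so the specific promoter, any affinity tags or protease cleavage sites, and the exact pFastBac variant are not stated. In general, pFastBac-type vectors place the insert behind a strong late baculoviral promoter within a mini-Tn7 transposable cassette. This allows the expression unit to be transposed into a baculovirus shuttle genome (bacmid) in a specialised E. coli host, and the recombinant bacmid is then used to generate virus for protein production in insect cells. Whether all of these elements are present here cannot be confirmed from the catalogue fields.

The stated purpose is that the mouse BMAL1 fragment was cloned into this vector and crystallized, in work that determined the structure of the heterodimeric CLOCK:BMAL1 transcriptional activator complex, the core positive element of the mammalian circadian clock. BMAL1 is a bHLH-PAS transcription factor, and removing the terminal regions of such proteins is a common way to obtain a well-behaved fragment for crystallography, although the record does not itself describe which domains the fragment contains. The construct is therefore suited to recombinant production of this BMAL1 fragment for structural and biochemical studies, presumably alongside a matching CLOCK partner supplied from a separate construct that is not described in this record.
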