>Addgene plasmid #47335 | pfastbac/mBmal62-447 | addgene partial sequence | sequence record 69259 | polyhedrin_fwd_primer
ATAAAAAAACCTATAAATATTCCGGATTATTCATACCGTCCCACCATCGGGCGCGGATCCCGGTCCGAAA
TGAGGTTAGAATATGCAGAACACCAAGGAAGGATCAAGAATGCAAGGGAGGCCCACAGTCAGATTGAAAA
GAGGCGTCGGGACAAAATGAACAGTTTCATTGATGAATTGGCTTCTTTGGTACCAACATGCAATGCAATG
TCCAGGAAGTTAGATAAACTCACCGTGCTAAGGATGGCTGTTCAGCACATGAAAACTTTGAGAGGTGCCA
CCAACCCATACACAGAAGCAAACTACAAGCCAACATTTCTATCAGATGACGAACTGAAACACCTAATTCT
CAGGGCAGCAGATGGATTTTTGTTTGTCGTAGGATGTGACCGAGGGAAGATCCTCTTTGTCTCCGAGTCT
GTCTTCAAGATCCTCAATTATAGCCAGAATGACCTTATTGGCCAGAGCTTGTTTGACTACCTGCATCCAA
AAGATATTGCCAAAGTTAAGGAACAGCTATCTTCCTCGGACACTGCGCCCCGGGAGCGACTCATTGATGC
CAAGACTGGACTTCCGGTTAAAACGGATATAACCCCTGGGCCCTCCCGGCTATGCTCTGGAGCCCGCCGC
TCTTTCTTCTGTAGAATGAAGTGCAACAGGCCTTCAGTAAAGGTGGAAGATAAGGACTTCGCCTCTACCT
GTTCAAAGAAAAAAGCAGATCGAAAAAGCTTCTGCACAATCCACAGCACAGGCTATTTGAAAAGCTGGCC
ACCCACGAAGATGGGGCTGGACGAAGACAATGAGCCAGACAACGAGGGCTGCAACCTCAGCTGCCTCGTT
GCAATCGGGCGCCTGCACTCGCACATGGTTCCACAACCAGCGAACGGGGAAATACGGGTGAAATCTATGG
AGTACGTTTCTCGAC
