>Addgene plasmid #47335 | pfastbac/mBmal62-447 | addgene partial sequence | sequence record 69480 | sv40pA-rev
AGTTAACAACAACAATTGCATTCATTTTATGTTTCAGGTTCAGGGGGAGGTGTGGGAGGTTTTTTAAAGC
AAGTAAAACCTCTACAAATGTGGTATGGCTGATTATGATCCTCTAGTACTTCTCGACAAGCTTGGTACCG
CATGCCTCGAGTTATTCCAGGACATTGGCTAAAACAACAGTGTTGGTTGAGACAATGTATTCAACTTCCT
TGGTCCACGGGTTCATGAAACTGAACCATCGACTTCGTAGCGTGATAAAAGAACCATCTTTGATCTTAAA
CTTATAGCAATTAGTTGTGATCTTTTCTCTTGTCTGTAAAACTTGCCTGTGACATTCTGCGAGGTGTCCT
ATGTCGTCTTGATGAAAATACTCATAACATGATGTACCTAGAAGTTCCTGTGGTAGATACGCCAAAATAG
CTGTCGCCCTCTGATCTACAAAAACAAATTTCCCATCTATTGCGTGTCGAGAAACGTACTCCATAGATTT
CACCCGTATTTCCCCGTTCGCTGGTTGTGGAACCATGTGCGAGTGCAGGCGCCCGATTGCAACGAGGCAG
CTGAGGTTGCAGCCCTCGTTGTCTGGCTCATTGTCTTCGTCCAGCCCCATCTTCGTGGGTGGCCAGCTTT
TCAAATAGCCTGTGCTGTGGATTGTGCAGAAGCTTTTTCGATCTGCTTTTTTCTTTGAACAGGTAGAGGC
GAAGTCCTTATCTTCCACCTTTACTGAAGGCCTGTTGCACTTCATTCTACAGAAGAAAGAGCGGCGGGCT
CCAGAGCATAGCCGGGAGGGCCCAGGGGTTATATCCGTTTTAACC
